>Addgene plasmid #236893 | HiBit-VPS4B Fusion Vector | addgene full sequence | sequence record 472424 | Addgene NGS Result
GATAAGATACATTGATGAGTTTGGACAAACCACAACTAGAATGCAGTGAAAAAAATGCTTTATTTGTGAA
ATTTGTGATGCTATTGCTTTATTTGTAACCATTATAAGCTGCAATAAACAAGTTAACAACAACAATTGCA
TTCATTTTATGTTTCAGGTTCAGGGGGAGATGTGGGAGGTTTTTTTAAGCAAGTAAAACCTCTACAAATG
TGGTAAAATCGAATTTTAACAAAATATTAACGCTTACAATTTCCTGATGCGGTATTTTCTCCTTACGCAT
CTGTGCGGTATTTCACACCGCATACGCGGATCTGCGCAGCACCATGGCCTGAAATAACCTCTGAAAGAGG
AACTTGGTTAGGTACCTTCTGAGGCGGAAAGAACCAGCTGTGGAATGTGTGTCAGTTAGGGTGTGGAAAG
TCCCCAGGCTCCCCAGCAGGCAGAAGTATGCAAAGCATGCATCTCAATTAGTCAGCAACCAGGTGTGGAA
AGTCCCCAGGCTCCCCAGCAGGCAGAAGTATGCAAAGCATGCATCTCAATTAGTCAGCAACCATAGTCCC
GCCCCTAACTCCGCCCATCCCGCCCCTAACTCCGCCCAGTTCCGCCCATTCTCCGCCCCATGGCTGACTA
ATTTTTTTTATTTATGCAGAGGCCGAGGCCGCCTCGGCCTCTGAGCTATTCCAGAAGTAGTGAGGAGGCT
TTTTTGGAGGCCTAGGCTTTTGCAAAAAGCTTGATTCTTCTGACACAACAGTCTCGAACTTAAGGCTAGA
GCCACCATGATTGAACAAGATGGATTGCACGCAGGTTCTCCGGCCGCTTGGGTGGAGAGGCTATTCGGCT
ATGACTGGGCACAACAGACAATCGGCTGCTCTGATGCCGCCGTGTTCCGGCTGTCAGCGCAGGGGCGCCC
GGTTCTTTTTGTCAAGACCGACCTGTCCGGTGCCCTGAATGAACTGCAGGACGAGGCAGCGCGGCTATCG
TGGCTGGCCACGACGGGCGTTCCTTGCGCAGCTGTGCTCGACGTTGTCACTGAAGCGGGAAGGGACTGGC
TGCTATTGGGCGAAGTGCCGGGGCAGGATCTCCTGTCATCTCACCTTGCTCCTGCCGAGAAAGTATCCAT
CATGGCTGATGCAATGCGGCGGCTGCATACGCTTGATCCGGCTACCTGCCCATTCGACCACCAAGCGAAA
CATCGCATCGAGCGAGCACGTACTCGGATGGAAGCCGGTCTTGTCGATCAGGATGATCTGGACGAAGAGC
ATCAGGGGCTCGCGCCAGCCGAACTGTTCGCCAGGCTCAAGGCGCGCATGCCCGACGGCGAGGATCTCGT
CGTGACCCATGGCGATGCCTGCTTGCCGAATATCATGGTGGAAAATGGCCGCTTTTCTGGATTCATCGAC
TGTGGCCGGCTGGGTGTGGCGGACCGCTATCAGGACATAGCGTTGGCTACCCGTGATATTGCTGAAGAGC
TTGGCGGCGAATGGGCTGACCGCTTCCTCGTGCTTTACGGTATCGCCGCTCCCGATTCGCAGCGCATCGC
CTTCTATCGCCTTCTTGACGAGTTCTTCTGAGCGGGACTCTGGGGTTCGAAATGACCGACCAAGCGACGC
CCAACCTGCCATCACGATGGCCGCAATAAAATATCTTTATTTTCATTACATCTGTGTGTTGGTTTTTTGT
GTGAATCGATAGCGATAAGGATCCTCTTTGCGCTTGCGTTTTCCCTTGTCCAGATAGCCCAGTAGCTGAC
ATTCATCCGGGGTCAGCACCGTTTCTGCGGACTGGCTTTCTACGTAATGGTTTCTTAGACGTCAGGTGGC
ACTTTTCGGGGAAATGTGCGCGGAACCCCTATTTGTTTATTTTTCTAAATACATTCAAATATGTATCCGC
TCATGAGACAATAACCCTGATAAATGCTTCAATAATATTGAAAAAGGAAGAGTATGAGTATTCAACATTT
CCGTGTCGCCCTTATTCCCTTTTTTGCGGCATTTTGCCTTCCTGTTTTTGCTCACCCAGAAACGCTGGTG
AAAGTAAAAGATGCTGAAGATCAGTTGGGTGCACGAGTGGGTTACATCGAACTGGATCTCAACAGCGGTA
AGATCCTTGAGAGTTTTCGCCCCGAAGAACGTTTTCCAATGATGAGCACTTTCAAAGTTCTGCTATGTGG
CGCGGTATTATCCCGTATTGACGCCGGGCAAGAGCAACTCGGTCGCCGCATACACTATTCTCAGAATGAC
TTGGTTGAGTACTCACCAGTCACAGAAAAGCATCTTACGGATGGCATGACAGTAAGAGAATTATGCAGTG
CTGCCATAACCATGAGTGATAACACTGCGGCCAACTTACTTCTGACAACTATCGGAGGACCGAAGGAGCT
AACCGCTTTTTTGCACAACATGGGGGATCATGTAACTCGCCTTGATCGTTGGGAACCGGAGCTGAATGAA
GCCATACCAAACGACGAGCGTGACACCACGATGCCTGTAGCAATGGCAACAACGTTGCGCAAACTATTAA
CTGGCGAACTACTTACTCTAGCTTCCCGGCAACAATTAATAGACTGGATGGAGGCGGATAAAGTTGCAGG
ACCACTTCTGCGCTCGGCCCTTCCGGCTGGCTGGTTTATTGCTGATAAATCTGGAGCCGGTGAGCGTGGG
TCTCGCGGTATCATTGCAGCACTGGGGCCAGATGGTAAGCCCTCCCGTATCGTAGTTATCTACACGACGG
GGAGTCAGGCAACTATGGATGAACGAAATAGACAGATCGCTGAGATAGGTGCCTCACTGATTAAGCATTG
GTAATTCGAAATGACCGACCAAGCGACGCCCAACCGGTATCAGCTCACTCAAAGGCGGTAATACGGTTAT
CCACAGAATCAGGGGATAACGCAGGAAAGAACATGTGAGCAAAAGGCCAGCAAAAGGCCAGGAACCGTAA
AAAGGCCGCGTTGCTGGCGTTTTTCCATAGGCTCCGCCCCCCTGACGAGCATCACAAAAATCGACGCTCA
AGTCAGAGGTGGCGAAACCCGACAGGACTATAAAGATACCAGGCGTTTCCCCCTGGAAGCTCCCTCGTGC
GCTCTCCTGTTCCGACCCTGCCGCTTACCGGATACCTGTCCGCCTTTCTCCCTTCGGGAAGCGTGGCGCT
TTCTCATAGCTCACGCTGTTGGTATCTCAGTTCGGTGTAGGTCGTTCGCTCCAAGCTGGGCTGTGTGCAC
GAACCCCCCGTTCAGCCCGACCGCTGCGCCTTATCCGGTAACTATCGTCTTGAGTCCAACCCGGTAAGAC
ACGACTTATCGCCACTGGCAGCAGCCACTGGTAACAGGATTAGCAGAGCGAGGTATGTAGGCGGTGCTAC
AGAGTTCTTGAAGTGGTGGCCTAACTACGGCTACACTAGAAGGACAGTATTTGGTATCTGCGCTCTGCTG
AAGCCAGTTACCTTCGGAAAAAGAGTTGGTAGCTCTTGATCCGGCAAACAAACCACCGCTGGTAGCGGTG
GTTTTTTTGTTTGCAAGCAGCAGATTACGCGCAGAAAAAAAGGATTTCAAGAAGATCCTTTGATCTTTTC
TACGGGGTCTGACGCTCAGTGGAACGAAAACTCACGTTAAGGGATTTTGGTCATGAGATTATCAAAAAGG
ATCTTCACCTAGATCCTTTTATAGTCCGGAAATACAGGAACGCACGCTGGATGGCCCTTCGCTGGGATGG
TGAAACCATGAAAAATGGCAGCTTCAGTGGATTAAGTGGGGGTAATGTGGCCTGTACCCTCTGGTTGCAT
AGGTATTCATACGGTTAAAATTTATCAGGCGCGATTGCGGCAGTTTTTCGGGTGGTTTGTTGCCATTTTT
ACCTGTCTGCTGCCGTGATCGCGCTGAACGCGTTTTAGCGGTGCGTACAATTAAGGGATTATGGTAAATC
CACTTACTGTCTGCCCTCGTAGCCATCGAGATAAACCGCAGTACTCCGGCCACGATGCGTCCGGCGTAGA
GGATCGAGATCTTCAATATTGGCCATTAGCCATATTATTCATTGGTTATATAGCATAAATCAATATTGGC
TATTGGCCATTGCATACGTTGTATCTATATCATAATATGTACATTTATATTGGCTCATGTCCAATATGAC
CGCCATGTTGGCATTGATTATTGACTAGTTATTAATAGTAATCAATTACGGGGTCATTAGTTCATAGCCC
ATATATGGAGTTCCGCGTTACATAACTTACGGTAAATGGCCCGCCTGGCTGACCGCCCAACGACCCCCGC
CCATTGACGTCAATAATGACGTATGTTCCCATAGTAACGCCAATAGGGACTTTCCATTGACGTCAATGGG
TGGAGTATTTACGGTAAACTGCCCACTTGGCAGTACATCAAGTGTATCATATGCCAAGTCCGCCCCCTAT
TGACGTCAATGACGGTAAATGGCCCGCCTGGCATTATGCCCAGTACATGACCTTACGGGACTTTCCTACT
TGGCAGTACATCTACGTATTAGTCATCGCTATTACCATGGTGATGCGGTTTTGGCAGTACACCAATGGGC
GTGGATAGCGGTTTGACTCACGGGGATTTCCAAGTCTCCACCCCATTGACGTCAATGGGAGTTTGTTTTG
GCACCAAAATCAACGGGACTTTCCAAAATGTCGTAATAACCCCGCCCCGTTGACGCAAATGGGCGGTAGG
CGTGTACGGTGGGAGGTCTATATAAGCAGAGCTGGTTTAGTGAACCGTCAGATCACTAGAAGCTTTATTG
CGGTAGTTTATCACAGTTAAATTGCTAACGCAGTCAGTGCTTCTGACACAACAGTCTCGAACTTAAGCTG
CAGAAGTTGGTCGTGAGGCACTGGGCAGGTAAGTATCAAGGTTACAAGACAGGTTTAAGGAGACCAATAG
AAACTGGGCTTGTCGAGACAGAGAAGACTCTTGCGTTTCTGATAGGCACCTATTGGTCTTACTGACATCC
ACTTTGCCTTTCTCTCCACAGGTGTCCACTCCCAGTTCAATTACAGCTCTTAAGGCTAGAGTATTAATAC
GACTCACTATAGGGCTAGCGCTCACCATGGTGAGCGGCTGGCGGCTGTTCAAGAAGATTAGCGGGAGCTC
CGGTGGCTCGAGCGGTGCGATCGCCATGTCATCCACTTCGCCCAACCTCCAGAAAGCGATAGATCTGGCT
AGCAAAGCAGCGCAAGAAGACAAGGCTGGGAACTACGAAGAAGCCCTTCAGCTCTATCAGCATGCTGTGC
AGTATTTTCTTCATGTCGTTAAATATGAAGCACAGGGTGATAAAGCCAAGCAAAGTATCAGGGCAAAGTG
TACAGAATATCTTGATAGAGCAGAAAAACTAAAGGAGTACCTGAAAAATAAAGAGAAAAAAGCACAGAAG
CCAGTGAAAGAAGGACAGCCGAGTCCAGCAGATGAGAAGGGGAATGACAGTGATGGGGAAGGAGAATCTG
ATGATCCTGAAAAAAAGAAACTACAGAATCAACTTCAAGGTGCCATTGTTATAGAACGACCAAATGTGAA
ATGGAGTGACGTTGCTGGACTTGAAGGAGCCAAAGAAGCACTGAAAGAGGCTGTGATACTGCCTATTAAA
TTTCCTCATCTTTTTACAGGCAAGAGAACACCTTGGAGGGGAATCCTATTATTTGGGCCGCCTGGAACAG
GAAAGTCCTACTTAGCCAAAGCTGTAGCAACAGAAGCCAACAACTCAACATTTTTTTCAATATCTTCCTC
TGATCTTGTTTCTAAGTGGCTAGGTGAAAGTGAAAAACTGGTTAAGAATTTATTCCAACTTGCCAGAGAG
AACAAGCCCTCCATTATCTTCATTGATGAAATTGATTCTCTCTGTGGTTCAAGAAGTGAAAATGAAAGTG
AAGCCGCACGTAGAATTAAGACGGAGTTCCTAGTGCAAATGCAAGGGGTTGGTGTAGACAATGATGGAAT
TTTGGTTCTGGGAGCTACAAATATACCCTGGGTTCTGGATTCTGCCATTAGGCGAAGATTTGAGAAACGA
ATTTATATTCCCTTGCCGGAACCCCATGCCCGAGCAGCAATGTTTAAACTGCACCTAGGGACCACTCAGA
ACAGTCTCACGGAAGCAGACTTTCGGGAACTTGGGAGGAAAACAGATGGTTATTCAGGGGCAGATATAAG
TATCATTGTACGTGATGCCCTTATGCAGCCTGTTAGGAAAGTACAGTCAGCTACTCATTTTAAAAAGGTT
CGCGGACCTTCCCGAGCTGATCCTAACCATCTTGTAGATGATCTGCTAACACCTTGCTCTCCAGGTGACC
CTGGTGCCATTGAAATGACATGGATGGATGTCCCTGGAGATAAACTTTTGGAGCCAGTTGTTTCCATGTC
GGATATGTTGCGGTCACTATCTAACACAAAACCTACAGTCAATGAACATGACTTGTTGAAATTAAAGAAG
TTTACAGAAGATTTTGGTCAAGAAGGCGTTTAAACGAATTCGGGCTCGGTACCCGGGGATCCTCTAGAGT
CGACCTGCAGGCATGCAAGCTGATCCGGCTGCTAACAAAGCCCGAAAGGAAGCTGAGTTGGCTGCTGCCA
CCGCTGAGCAATAACTAGCATAACCCCTTGGGGCGGCCGCTTCGAGCAGACAT
Features (pLannotate 1.2.2; 20 found; start..end, strand, type, name):
      3..124     -  polyA_signal   SV40 poly(A) signal: SV40 polyadenylation signal
    147..215     -  CDS            large T antigen (fragment): large T antigen from SV40 (simian virus 40)
    220..252     +  rep_origin     M13 ori (fragment): M13 bacteriophage origin of replication; arrow indicates direction of (+) strand synthesis
    253..304     -  misc_feature   bom (fragment): basis of mobility region from pBR322
    369..726     +  promoter       SV40 promoter: SV40 enhancer and early promoter
    777..1568    +  CDS            neo: KKA2_KLEPN - Also known as kan, nptII. Experimental evidence at protein level: Swiss-Prot protein existence level 1. Resistance to kanamycin, neomycin, paromomycin, ribostamycin, butirosin and gentamicin B. From Klebsiella pneumoniae.
   1635..1683    +  polyA_signal   poly(A) signal: synthetic polyadenylation signal
   1704..1796    -  CDS            tnpA (fragment): TN5P_ECOLX - Also known as tnp. Experimental evidence at protein level: Swiss-Prot protein existence level 1. Mediates transposition of transposon Tn5 by a 'cut and paste' mechanism. First, the monomeric transposase binds the 19 bp inverted DNA repeats flanking the transposon. Then, dimerization of the DNA- bound transposase creates a synaptic DNA complex. After nicking of the first DNA strand, excision of the transposon proceeds through a series of intermediates. The transposase then mediates the insertion of the transposon at a new site by strand transfer. The activity of the wild- type tran
   1839..1943    +  promoter       AmpR promoter: bla
   1944..2804    +  CDS            AmpR: β-lactamase; bla; confers resistance to ampicillin, carbenicillin, and related antibiotics
   2962..3550    -  rep_origin     ori: high-copy-number ColE1/pMB1/pBR322/pUC origin of replication
   3666..3949    +  misc_feature   cer region: ColE1-derived recombination site that helps to maintain plasmids as monomers
   4142..4519    +  enhancer       CMV enhancer: human cytomegalovirus immediate early enhancer
   4521..4720    +  promoter       CMV promoter: human cytomegalovirus (CMV) immediate early promoter
   4859..4991    +  intron         chimeric intron: chimera between introns from human β-globin and immunoglobulin heavy chain genes
   5035..5053    +  promoter       T7 promoter: promoter for bacteriophage T7 RNA polymerase
   5136..6467    +  CDS            VPS4B: VPS4B_HUMAN - Also known as SKD1, VPS42. Experimental evidence at protein level: Swiss-Prot protein existence level 1. (Microbial infection) In conjunction with the ESCRT machinery also appears to function in topologically equivalent membrane fission events, such as the terminal stages of cytokinesis and enveloped virus budding (HIV-1 and other lentiviruses). From Homo sapiens (Human).
   6476..6531    +  misc_feature   MCS: pUC18/19 multiple cloning site
   6538..6587    +  CDS            SET1 (fragment): solubility-enhancement tag derived from T7 phage gene 10B
   6595..6614    +  terminator     T7 terminator (fragment): transcription terminator for bacteriophage T7 RNA polymerase
