[The description below was written by a language model from this plasmid's Addgene catalogue record and pLannotate feature annotations shown in this document.]
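Description:
HiBit-VPS4B Fusion Vector is a mammalian expression plasmid built on the pBiT3.1-N [CMV/HiBiT/Blast] backbone and designed to produce human VPS4B carrying an N-terminal HiBiT tag. In the sequenced record (about 6.6 kb), the expression cassette consists of the CMV immediate-early enhancer and promoter, a chimeric β-globin/immunoglobulin intron that aids transcript processing, and a T7 promoter that could support in vitro transcription. These are followed by the unmutated VPS4B coding sequence, residual multiple cloning site sequence and an SV40 polyadenylation signal. The short HiBiT peptide is not called as a separate feature by the annotation. According to the catalogue it is supplied by the backbone upstream of the insert, which is consistent with the gap between the T7 promoter and the start of VPS4B.

The plasmid replicates in E. coli from a high-copy ColE1/pUC-type origin, and a cer site helps keep it monomeric. The catalogue and the feature table disagree on selection markers. The catalogue lists kanamycin for bacterial selection and blasticidin for mammalian selection. The annotation instead finds an SV40 promoter-driven neo (nptII) cassette with a synthetic poly(A) signal, plus an AmpR gene with its own promoter, and detects no blasticidin resistance gene. The record does not resolve this difference.

HiBiT is a small peptide that complements the LgBiT fragment to reconstitute NanoLuc luciferase, so the tagged protein can be measured by luminescence. The construct is therefore suited to quantifying VPS4B abundance or monitoring its interactions in transfected cells. VPS4B is an AAA ATPase that works with the ESCRT machinery in membrane fission events such as cytokinesis and enveloped virus budding.
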