Addgene plasmid #236893: HiBit-VPS4B Fusion Vector
Purpose: Express HiBit-VPS4B in Mammalian Cells under a CMV promoter
Depositing lab: Promega Corporation.
Backbone
  Vector backbone: pBiT3.1-N [CMV/HiBiT/Blast] Vector
  Vector type: Mammalian Expression
  Selectable markers: Blasticidin
Growth in bacteria
  Bacterial resistance: Kanamycin, 50 μg/mL
  Growth temperature: 37°C
  Growth strain: DH5alpha
  Copy number: High Copy
Gene/Insert
  Gene/Insert name: VPS4B
  Species: H. sapiens (human)
  Mutation: None
  Entrez Gene: VPS4B (a.k.a. MIG1, SKD1, SKD1B, VPS4-2)
  Promoter: CMV
  Tag / fusion protein: HiBiT (N terminal on backbone)
  Cloning method: Other
Terms and licenses: Academic/Nonprofit Terms; Industry Terms
How to cite: HiBit-VPS4B Fusion Vector was a gift from Promega Corporation (Addgene plasmid # 236893 ; http://n2t.net/addgene:236893 ; RRID:Addgene_236893)
